Addgene plasmid #207703: qTAG-N-Zeo-miniTurbo
Purpose: (Empty Backbone) Empty N-terminus donor cassette. Integrate homology arms to target the N-terminus insertion of a Zeo-2A-miniTurbo cassette
Depositing lab: Laurence Pelletier. Depositing organization: Sinai Health System. Publication: qTAG: an adaptable plasmid scaffold for CRISPR-based endogenous tagging. Philip R, Sharma A, Matellan L, Erpf AC, Hsu WH, Tkach JM, Wyatt HDM, Pelletier L. EMBO J. 2024 Dec 12. doi: 10.1038/s44318-024-00337-5. PubMed 39668248.
Backbone
  Vector backbone: pUC19
  Backbone manufacturer: Invitrogen
  Backbone size (bp): 2686
  Vector type: Mammalian Expression, CRISPR ; Donor Cassette
  Selectable markers: Zeocin
Growth in bacteria
  Bacterial resistance: Ampicillin, 100 μg/mL
  Growth temperature: 37°C
  Growth strain: DH5alpha
  Copy number: High Copy
Gene/Insert
  Gene/Insert name: None
Terms and licenses: Academic/Nonprofit Terms; Industry Terms: Not Available to Industry
Depositor comments: Please visit https://www.biorxiv.org/content/10.1101/2023.11.01.565029v3 for bioRxiv preprint.
How to cite: qTAG-N-Zeo-miniTurbo was a gift from Laurence Pelletier (Addgene plasmid # 207703 ; http://n2t.net/addgene:207703 ; RRID:Addgene_207703)
