[The description below was written by a language model from this plasmid's Addgene catalogue record and pLannotate feature annotations shown in this document.]
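Description:
qTAG-N-Zeo-miniTurbo is an empty donor (repair template) plasmid from the qTAG scaffold series for CRISPR-based endogenous tagging in mammalian cells. It is built on pUC19, and the roughly 4.1 kb sequenced record shows the expected bacterial maintenance elements: a high-copy ColE1/pUC origin, the AmpR β-lactamase gene with its bla promoter for ampicillin selection, and remnants of the lacZα region, lac promoter/operator and CAP site flanking the cloning region. Short fragments annotated as bom, rop and lacI are residual backbone sequence rather than functional parts.

The payload is a promoterless N-terminal tagging cassette. It consists of the ble gene from Streptoalloteichus hindustanus, which confers Zeocin resistance, followed by the miniTurbo coding sequence, a truncated, engineered E. coli biotin ligase used for rapid proximity-dependent biotinylation. The catalogue describes the two as joined by a 2A peptide, although the 2A element is not separately annotated in the feature table. No mammalian promoter is annotated, which fits a design in which homology arms are cloned on either side of the cassette. After Cas9-directed homology repair at a gene's start codon, the endogenous promoter should then drive one transcript giving the resistance protein and a miniTurbo-tagged target protein as separate products. The ble gene is flanked by lox71 and lox66 mutant sites in the same orientation, so Cre recombinase should be able to excise the selection marker after Zeocin enrichment of edited cells. As deposited, the plasmid carries no gene insert and no homology arms; users supply these for their chosen locus. It is typically used to generate knock-in lines for proximity labelling studies at native expression levels.
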