Features (pLannotate 1.2.2; 14 found; start..end, strand, type, name):
    137..236     +  misc_feature   bom (fragment): basis of mobility region from pBR322
    242..399     -  CDS            lacZα (fragment): LacZα fragment of β-galactosidase; lacZ fragment
    423..456     +  protein_bind   lox71: Left element (LE) mutant of loxP (Araki et al., 2010). Cre-mediated recombination occurs in the 8-bp core sequence (GCATACAT). Cre recombinase
    465..836     +  CDS            ble: BLE_STRHI - Experimental evidence at protein level: Swiss-Prot protein existence level 1. Binding protein with a strong affinity to the bleomycin family of antibiotics. From Streptoalloteichus hindustanus.
    909..942     +  protein_bind   lox66: Right element (RE) mutant of loxP (Araki et al., 2010). Cre-mediated recombination occurs in the 8-bp core sequence (GCATACAT). Cre recombinase
   1029..1799    +  CDS            miniTurbo: N-terminally truncated mutant of the E. coli biotin ligase BioID engineered for improved catalytic efficiency (Branon et al., 2018)
   1890..1906    -  protein_bind   lac operator: The lac repressor binds to the lac operator to inhibit transcription in E. coli. This inhibition can be relieved by adding lactose or isopropyl-β-D-thiogalactopyranoside (IPTG). lac repressor encoded by lacI
   1914..1944    -  promoter       lac promoter: promoter for the E. coli lac operon
   1959..1980    -  protein_bind   CAP binding site: CAP binding activates transcription in the presence of cAMP. E. coli catabolite activator protein
   1993..2085    -  CDS            lacI (fragment): lac repressor; lacI; The lac repressor binds to the lac operator to inhibit transcription in E. coli. This inhibition can be relieved by adding lactose or isopropyl-β-D-thiogalactopyranoside (IPTG).
   2268..2856    -  rep_origin     ori: high-copy-number ColE1/pMB1/pBR322/pUC origin of replication
   3027..3887    -  CDS            AmpR: β-lactamase; bla; confers resistance to ampicillin, carbenicillin, and related antibiotics
   3888..3992    -  promoter       AmpR promoter: bla
   4087..35      +  CDS            rop (fragment) (across the origin): Rop protein, which maintains plasmids at low copy number; rop
>Addgene plasmid #207703 | qTAG-N-Zeo-miniTurbo | addgene full sequence | sequence record 413764 | Addgene NGS Result
TCGCGCGTTTCGGTGATGACGGTGAAAACCTCTGACACATGCAGCTCCCGGAGACGGTCACAGCTTGTCT
GTAAGCGGATGCCGGGAGCAGACAAGCCCGTCAGGGCGCGTCAGCGGGTGTTGGCGGGTGTCGGGGCTGG
CTTAACTATGCGGCATCAGAGCAGATTGTACTGAGAGTGCACCATATGCGGTGTGAAATACCGCACAGAT
GCGTAAGGAGAAAATACCGCATCAGGCGCCATTCGCCATTCAGGCTGCGCAACTGTTGGGAAGGGCGATC
GGTGCGGGCCTCTTCGCTATTACGCCAGCTGGCGAAAGGGGGATGTGCTGCAAGGCGATTAAGTTGGGTA
ACGCCAGGGTTTTCCCAGTCACGACGTTGTAAAACGACGGCCAGTGAATTCGGCAAGAGCAAGACCGGTA
GCTACCGTTCGTATAGCATACATTATACGAAGTTATCTGCTAGCATGGCCAAGTTGACCAGTGCCGTTCC
GGTGCTCACCGCGCGCGACGTCGCCGGAGCGGTCGAGTTCTGGACCGACCGGCTCGGGTTCAGCCGGGAC
TTCGTGGAGGACGACTTCGCCGGTGTGGTCCGGGACGACGTGACCCTGTTCATCAGCGCGGTCCAGGACC
AGGTGGTGCCGGACAACACCCTGGCCTGGGTGTGGGTGCGCGGCCTGGACGAGCTGTACGCCGAGTGGTC
GGAGGTCGTGTCCACGAACTTCCGGGACGCCTCCGGGCCGGCCATGACCGAGATCGGCGAGCAGCCGTGG
GGGCGGGAGTTCGCCCTGCGCGACCCGGCCGGCAACTGCGTGCACTTCGTGGCCGAGGAGCAGGACGGAT
CCGGAGCTACTAACTTCAGCCTGCTGAAGCAGGCCGGAGACGTGGAGGAGAACCCTGGACCTTCTAGAAT
AACTTCGTATAGCATACATTATACGAACGGTAGCACGCGTGGAGGTGGCGGTTCCGGCAAGCCCATCCCC
AACCCCCTGCTGGGCCTGGACAGCACCGGAGGTGGCGGATCAATGGCGATCCCGCTGCTGAACGCTAAAC
AGATTCTGGGACAGCTGGACGGCGGGAGCGTGGCAGTCCTGCCTGTGGTCGACTCCACCAATCAGTACCT
GCTGGATCGAATCGGCGAGCTGAAGAGTGGGGATGCTTGCATTGCAGAATATCAGCAGGCAGGGAGAGGA
AGCAGAGGGAGGAAATGGTTCTCTCCTTTTGGAGCTAACCTGTACCTGAGTATGTTTTGGCGCCTGAAGC
GGGGACCAGCAGCAATCGGCCTGGGCCCGGTCATCGGAATTGTCATGGCAGAAGCGCTGCGAAAGCTGGG
AGCAGACAAGGTGCGAGTCAAATGGCCCAATGACCTGTATCTGCAGGATAGAAAGCTGGCAGGCATCCTG
GTGGAGCTGGCCGGAATAACAGGCGATGCTGCACAGATCGTCATTGGCGCCGGGATTAACGTGGCTATGA
GGCGCGTGGAGGAAAGCGTGGTCAATCAGGGCTGGATCACACTGCAGGAAGCAGGGATTAACCTGGACAG
GAATACTCTGGCCGCTATGCTGATCCGAGAGCTGCGGGCAGCCCTGGAACTGTTCGAGCAGGAAGGCCTG
GCTCCATATCTGTCACGGTGGGAGAAGCTGGATAACTTCATCAATAGACCCGTGAAGCTGATCATTGGGG
ACAAAGAGATTTTCGGGATTAGCCGGGGGATTGATAAACAGGGAGCCCTGCTGCTGGAACAGGACGGAGT
TATCAAACCCTGGATGGGCGGAGAAATCAGTCTGCGGTCTGCCGAAAAGGGTGGAGGCGGATCTCTCGAG
GGAGGAAGCGGAGGATCTGGCGGTACCAAGCTTGGCGTAATCATGGTCATAGCTGTTTCCTGTGTGAAAT
TGTTATCCGCTCACAATTCCACACAACATACGAGCCGGAAGCATAAAGTGTAAAGCCTGGGGTGCCTAAT
GAGTGAGCTAACTCACATTAATTGCGTTGCGCTCACTGCCCGCTTTCCAGTCGGGAAACCTGTCGTGCCA
GCTGCATTAATGAATCGGCCAACGCGCGGGGAGAGGCGGTTTGCGTATTGGGCGCTCTTCCGCTTCCTCG
CTCACTGACTCGCTGCGCTCGGTCGTTCGGCTGCGGCGAGCGGTATCAGCTCACTCAAAGGCGGTAATAC
GGTTATCCACAGAATCAGGGGATAACGCAGGAAAGAACATGTGAGCAAAAGGCCAGCAAAAGGCCAGGAA
CCGTAAAAAGGCCGCGTTGCTGGCGTTTTTCCATAGGCTCCGCCCCCCTGACGAGCATCACAAAAATCGA
CGCTCAAGTCAGAGGTGGCGAAACCCGACAGGACTATAAAGATACCAGGCGTTTCCCCCTGGAAGCTCCC
TCGTGCGCTCTCCTGTTCCGACCCTGCCGCTTACCGGATACCTGTCCGCCTTTCTCCCTTCGGGAAGCGT
GGCGCTTTCTCATAGCTCACGCTGTAGGTATCTCAGTTCGGTGTAGGTCGTTCGCTCCAAGCTGGGCTGT
GTGCACGAACCCCCCGTTCAGCCCGACCGCTGCGCCTTATCCGGTAACTATCGTCTTGAGTCCAACCCGG
TAAGACACGACTTATCGCCACTGGCAGCAGCCACTGGTAACAGGATTAGCAGAGCGAGGTATGTAGGCGG
TGCTACAGAGTTCTTGAAGTGGTGGCCTAACTACGGCTACACTAGAAGAACAGTATTTGGTATCTGCGCT
CTGCTGAAGCCAGTTACCTTCGGAAAAAGAGTTGGTAGCTCTTGATCCGGCAAACAAACCACCGCTGGTA
GCGGTGGTTTTTTTGTTTGCAAGCAGCAGATTACGCGCAGAAAAAAAGGATCTCAAGAAGATCCTTTGAT
CTTTTCTACGGGGTCTGACGCTCAGTGGAACGAAAACTCACGTTAAGGGATTTTGGTCATGAGATTATCA
AAAAGGATCTTCACCTAGATCCTTTTAAATTAAAAATGAAGTTTTAAATCAATCTAAAGTATATATGAGT
AAACTTGGTCTGACAGTTACCAATGCTTAATCAGTGAGGCACCTATCTCAGCGATCTGTCTATTTCGTTC
ATCCATAGTTGCCTGACTCCCCGTCGTGTAGATAACTACGATACGGGAGGGCTTACCATCTGGCCCCAGT
GCTGCAATGATACCGCGAGACCCACGCTCACCGGCTCCAGATTTATCAGCAATAAACCAGCCAGCCGGAA
GGGCCGAGCGCAGAAGTGGTCCTGCAACTTTATCCGCCTCCATCCAGTCTATTAATTGTTGCCGGGAAGC
TAGAGTAAGTAGTTCGCCAGTTAATAGTTTGCGCAACGTTGTTGCCATTGCTACAGGCATCGTGGTGTCA
CGCTCGTCGTTTGGTATGGCTTCATTCAGCTCCGGTTCCCAACGATCAAGGCGAGTTACATGATCCCCCA
TGTTGTGCAAAAAAGCGGTTAGCTCCTTCGGTCCTCCGATCGTTGTCAGAAGTAAGTTGGCCGCAGTGTT
ATCACTCATGGTTATGGCAGCACTGCATAATTCTCTTACTGTCATGCCATCCGTAAGATGCTTTTCTGTG
ACTGGTGAGTACTCAACCAAGTCATTCTGAGAATAGTGTATGCGGCGACCGAGTTGCTCTTGCCCGGCGT
CAATACGGGATAATACCGCGCCACATAGCAGAACTTTAAAAGTGCTCATCATTGGAAAACGTTCTTCGGG
GCGAAAACTCTCAAGGATCTTACCGCTGTTGAGATCCAGTTCGATGTAACCCACTCGTGCACCCAACTGA
TCTTCAGCATCTTTTACTTTCACCAGCGTTTCTGGGTGAGCAAAAACAGGAAGGCAAAATGCCGCAAAAA
AGGGAATAAGGGCGACACGGAAATGTTGAATACTCATACTCTTCCTTTTTCAATATTATTGAAGCATTTA
TCAGGGTTATTGTCTCATGAGCGGATACATATTTGAATGTATTTAGAAAAATAAACAAATAGGGGTTCCG
CGCACATTTCCCCGAAAAGTGCCACCTGACGTCTAAGAAACCATTATTATCATGACATTAACCTATAAAA
ATAGGCGTATCACGAGGCCCTTTCGTC
